>Addgene plasmid #209296 | 22l-COX8-3xFlag-TALE(RNR2-Right)-TadA(8e+V106W) | addgene full sequence | sequence record 414908 | Addgene NGS Result
ATATGCCAAGTACGCCCCCTATTGACGTCAATGACGGTAAATGGCCCGCCTGGCATTATGCCCAGTACAT
GACCTTATGGGACTTTCCTACTTGGCAGTACATCTACGTATTAGTCATCGCTATTACCATGGTGATGCGG
TTTTGGCAGTACATCAATGGGCGTGGATAGCGGTTTGACTCACGGGGATTTCCAAGTCTCCACCCCATTG
ACGTCAATGGGAGTTTGTTTTGGCACCAAAATCAACGGGACTTTCCAAAATGTCGTAACAACTCCGCCCC
ATTGACGCAAATGGGCGGTAGGCGTGTACGGTGGGAGGTCTATATAAGCAGAGCTGGTTTAGTGAACCGT
CAGATCCGCTAGAGATCCGCGGCCGCTAATACGACTCACTATAGGGAGACCCAAGCTGGCTAGCACCGCC
GCCACCATGGCCTCCGTTCTGACCCCGCTGCTGCTGCGTGGCCTGACCGGCTCCGCTCGTCGTCTGCCAG
TTCCGCGTGCGAAAATCCATTCCCTGGACTACAAAGACCATGACGGTGATTATAAAGATCATGACATCGA
TTACAAGGATGACGATGACAAGATGGACATCGCGGACCTCAGGACGCTGGGCTACAGCCAGCAACAGCAA
GAGAAGATCAAGCCCAAAGTAAGGAGCACCGTGGCCCAGCACCACGAGGCCCTGGTGGGTCACGGCTTCA
CCCACGCGCATATCGTTGCTCTGAGCCAACATCCCGCAGCTCTGGGTACCGTTGCGGTGAAGTATCAGGA
CATGATCGCGGCACTGCCTGAAGCTACACACGAAGCCATAGTGGGCGTTGGCAAGCAGTGGAGCGGTGCC
AGAGCGCTTGAGGCACTGTTGACGGTGGCTGGCGAGCTGAGGGGACCGCCACTGCAACTGGACACCGGCC
AACTGCTGAAGATCGCCAAGAGGGGAGGCGTGACGGCGGTGGAGGCCGTGCATGCCTGGAGGAACGCACT
GACCGGCGCGCCCCTGAACCTGACACCAGAGCAAGTAGTGGCTATTGCAAGTAACAACGGTGGCAAACAA
GCGCTGGAGACCGTGCAGAGGCTCCTTCCGGTGCTCTGCCAAGCACACGGTCTCACTCCGGAACAGGTGG
TCGCAATCGCGAGCCACGACGGCGGCAAGCAAGCCCTTGAGACAGTCCAAAGACTTTTGCCTGTCCTTTG
TCAGGCGCATGGCCTTACGCCTGAGCAAGTCGTTGCGATCGCCTCCAACATCGGCGGAAAACAGGCTTTG
GAAACCGTGCAGCGGTTGCTGCCCGTTTTGTGCCAAGCCCACGGATTGACCCCCGAACAGGTTGTAGCCA
TAGCTTCTCACGACGGAGGTAAGCAGGCACTGGAAACCGTGCAGCGCCTGCTCCCAGTACTGTGTCAGGC
TCATGGGCTGACACCAGAGCAAGTAGTGGCTATTGCAAGTCACGACGGTGGCAAACAAGCGCTGGAGACC
GTGCAGAGGCTCCTTCCGGTGCTCTGCCAAGCACACGGTCTCACTCCGGAACAGGTGGTCGCAATCGCGA
GCAACATCGGCGGCAAGCAAGCCCTTGAGACAGTCCAAAGACTTTTGCCTGTCCTTTGTCAGGCGCATGG
CCTTACGCCTGAGCAAGTCGTTGCGATCGCCTCCAACGGCGGCGGAAAACAGGCTTTGGAAACCGTGCAG
CGGTTGCTGCCCGTTTTGTGCCAAGCCCACGGATTGACCCCCGAACAGGTTGTAGCCATAGCTTCTCACG
ACGGAGGTAAGCAGGCACTGGAAACCGTGCAGCGCCTGCTCCCAGTACTGTGTCAGGCTCATGGGCTCAC
TCCGGAACAGGTGGTCGCAATCGCGAGCAACAACGGCGGCAAGCAAGCCCTTGAGACAGTCCAAAGACTT
TTGCCTGTCCTTTGTCAGGCGCATGGCCTTACGCCTGAGCAAGTCGTTGCGATCGCCTCCAACAACGGCG
GAAAACAGGCTTTGGAAACCGTGCAGCGGTTGCTGCCCGTTTTGTGCCAAGCCCACGGATTGACCCCCGA
ACAGGTTGTAGCCATAGCTTCTAACAACGGAGGTAAGCAGGCACTGGAAACCGTGCAGCGCCTGCTCCCA
GTACTGTGTCAGGCTCATGGGCTGACACCAGAGCAAGTAGTGGCTATTGCAAGTAACATCGGTGGCAAAC
AAGCGCTGGAGACCGTGCAGAGGCTCCTTCCGGTGCTCTGCCAAGCACACGGTCTCACTCCGGAACAGGT
GGTCGCAATCGCGAGCAACGGCGGCGGCAAGCAAGCCCTTGAGACAGTCCAAAGACTTTTGCCTGTCCTT
TGTCAGGCGCATGGCCTTACGCCTGAGCAAGTCGTTGCGATCGCCTCCAACAACGGCGGAAAACAGGCTT
TGGAAACCGTGCAGCGGTTGCTGCCCGTTTTGTGCCAAGCCCACGGATTGACCCCCGAACAGGTTGTAGC
CATAGCTTCTAACGGCGGAGGTAAGCAGGCACTGGAAAGCATCGTGGCCCAGCTGAGCAGACCCGACCCT
GCCCTCGCCGCTCTGACCAACGACCACCTGGTGGCCCTGGCTTGCCTCGGGGGCAGGCCAGCTCTTGACG
CCGTGAAGAAGGGCCTTGGTGGATCCTCTGAGGTGGAGTTTTCCCACGAGTACTGGATGAGACATGCCCT
GACCCTGGCCAAGAGGGCACGCGATGAGAGGGAGGTGCCTGTGGGAGCCGTGCTGGTGCTGAACAATAGA
GTGATCGGCGAGGGCTGGAACAGAGCCATCGGCCTGCACGACCCAACAGCCCATGCCGAAATTATGGCCC
TGAGACAGGGCGGCCTGGTCATGCAGAACTACAGACTGATTGACGCCACCCTGTACGTGACATTCGAGCC
TTGCGTGATGTGCGCCGGCGCCATGATCCACTCTAGGATCGGCCGCGTGGTGTTTGGCTGGAGGAACTCC
AAAAGGGGCGCCGCAGGCTCCCTGATGAACGTGCTGAATTACCCCGGCATGAATCACCGCGTCGAAATTA
CCGAGGGAATCCTGGCAGATGAATGTGCCGCCCTGCTGTGCGATTTCTACCGGATGCCTAGACAGGTGTT
CAATGCTCAGAAGAAGGCCCAGAGCTCCATCAATTGATAAGGGGTCTTTGTCCTCTGTACTGTCTCTCTC
CTTGCCCCTAACCCAAAAAGCTTCATTTTTCTGTGTAGGCTGCACAAGAGCCTTGATTGAAGATATATTC
TTTCTGAACAGTATTTAAGGTTTCCAATAAAATGTACACCCCTCAGAAACCGGTGTTTAAACGAAGACAA
TAGCAGGCATGCTGGGGATGCGGTGGGCTCTATGGCTTCTGAGGCGGAAAGAACCAGCTGGGGCTCGATA
CCGTCGACCTCTAGCTAGAGCTTGGCGTAATCATGGTCATAGCTGTTTCCTGTGTGAAATTGTTATCCGC
TCACAATTCCACACAACATACGAGCCGGAAGCATAAAGTGTAAAGCCTAGGGTGCCTAATGAGTGAGCTA
ACTCACATTAATTGCGTTGCGCTCACTGCCCGCTTTCCAGTCGGGAAACCTGTCGTGCCAGCTGCATTAA
TGAATCGGCCAACGCGCGGGGAGAGGCGGTTTGCGTATTGGGCGCTCTTCCGCTTCCTCGCTCACTGACT
CGCTGCGCTCGGTCGTTCGGCTGCGGCGAGCGGTATCAGCTCACTCAAAGGCGGTAATACGGTTATCCAC
AGAATCAGGGGATAACGCAGGAAAGAACATGTGAGCAAAAGGCCAGCAAAAGGCCAGGAACCGTAAAAAG
GCCGCGTTGCTGGCGTTTTTCCATAGGCTCCGCCCCCCTGACGAGCATCACAAAAATCGACGCTCAAGTC
AGAGGTGGCGAAACCCGACAGGACTATAAAGATACCAGGCGTTTCCCCCTGGAAGCTCCCTCGTGCGCTC
TCCTGTTCCGACCCTGCCGCTTACCGGATACCTGTCCGCCTTTCTCCCTTCGGGAAGCGTGGCGCTTTCT
CATAGCTCACGCTGTAGGTATCTCAGTTCGGTGTAGGTCGTTCGCTCCAAGCTGGGCTGTGTGCACGAAC
CCCCCGTTCAGCCCGACCGCTGCGCCTTATCCGGTAACTATCGTCTTGAGTCCAACCCGGTAAGACACGA
CTTATCGCCACTGGCAGCAGCCACTGGTAACAGGATTAGCAGAGCGAGGTATGTAGGCGGTGCTACAGAG
TTCTTGAAGTGGTGGCCTAACTACGGCTACACTAGAAGAACAGTATTTGGTATCTGCGCTCTGCTGAAGC
CAGTTACCTTCGGAAAAAGAGTTGGTAGCTCTTGATCCGGCAAACAAACCACCGCTGGTAGCGGTGGTTT
TTTTGTTTGCAAGCAGCAGATTACGCGCAGAAAAAAAGGATCTCAAGAAGATCCTTTGATCTTTTCTACG
GGGTCTGACGCTCAGTGGAACGAAAACTCACGTTAAGGGATTTTGGTCATGAGATTATCAAAAAGGATCT
TCACCTAGATCCTTTTAAATTAAAAATGAAGTTTTAAATCAATCTAAAGTATATATGAGTAAACTTGGTC
TGACAGTTACCAATGCTTAATCAGTGAGGCACCTATCTCAGCGATCTGTCTATTTCGTTCATCCATAGTT
GCCTGACTCCCCGTCGTGTAGATAACTACGATACGGGAGGGCTTACCATCTGGCCCCAGTGCTGCAATGA
TACCGCGAGACCCACGCTCACCGGCTCCAGATTTATCAGCAATAAACCAGCCAGCCGGAAGGGCCGAGCG
CAGAAGTGGTCCTGCAACTTTATCCGCCTCCATCCAGTCTATTAATTGTTGCCGGGAAGCTAGAGTAAGT
AGTTCGCCAGTTAATAGTTTGCGCAACGTTGTTGCCATTGCTACAGGCATCGTGGTGTCACGCTCGTCGT
TTGGTATGGCTTCATTCAGCTCCGGTTCCCAACGATCAAGGCGAGTTACATGATCCCCCATGTTGTGCAA
AAAAGCGGTTAGCTCCTTCGGTCCTCCGATCGTTGTCAGAAGTAAGTTGGCCGCAGTGTTATCACTCATG
GTTATGGCAGCACTGCATAATTCTCTTACTGTCATGCCATCCGTAAGATGCTTTTCTGTGACTGGTGAGT
ACTCAACCAAGTCATTCTGAGAATAGTGTATGCGGCGACCGAGTTGCTCTTGCCCGGCGTCAATACGGGA
TAATACCGCGCCACATAGCAGAACTTTAAAAGTGCTCATCATTGGAAAACGTTCTTCGGGGCGAAAACTC
TCAAGGATCTTACCGCTGTTGAGATCCAGTTCGATGTAACCCACTCGTGCACCCAACTGATCTTCAGCAT
CTTTTACTTTCACCAGCGTTTCTGGGTGAGCAAAAACAGGAAGGCAAAATGCCGCAAAAAAGGGAATAAG
GGCGACACGGAAATGTTGAATACTCATACTCTTCCTTTTTCAATATTATTGAAGCATTTATCAGGGTTAT
TGTCTCATGAGCGGATACATATTTGAATGTATTTAGAAAAATAAACAAATAGGGGTTCCGCGCACATTTC
CCCGAAAAGTGCCACCTGACGTCGACGGATCGGGAGATCGATCTCCCGATCCCCTAGGGTCGACTCTCAG
TACAATCTGCTCTGATGCCGCATAGTTAAGCCAGTATCTGCTCCCTGCTTGTGTGTTGGAGGTCGCTGAG
TAGTGCGCGAGCAAAATTTAAGCTACAACAAGGCAAGGCTTGACCGACAATTGCATGAAGAATCTGCTTA
GGGTTAGGCGTTTTGCGCTGCTTCGCGATGTACGGGCCAGATATACGCGTTGACATTGATTATTGACTAG
TTATTAATAGTAATCAATTACGGGGTCATTAGTTCATAGCCCATATATGGAGTTCCGCGTTACATAACTT
ACGGTAAATGGCCCGCCTGGCTGACCGCCCAACGACCCCCGCCCATTGACGTCAATAATGACGTATGTTC
CCATAGTAACGCCAATAGGGACTTTCCATTGACGTCAATGGGTGGAGTATTTACGGTAAACTGCCCACTT
GGCAGTACATCAAGTGTATC
Features (pLannotate 1.2.2; 19 found; start..end, strand, type, name):
    132..335     +  promoter       CMV promoter: human cytomegalovirus (CMV) immediate early promoter
    377..395     +  promoter       T7 promoter: promoter for bacteriophage T7 RNA polymerase
    433..516     +  CDS            COX8A (fragment): COX8A_HUMAN - Also known as COX8, COX8L. Experimental evidence at protein level: Swiss-Prot protein existence level 1. Component of the cytochrome c oxidase, the last enzyme in the mitochondrial electron transport chain which drives oxidative phosphorylation. The respiratory chain contains 3 multisubunit complexes succinate dehydrogenase (complex II, CII), ubiquinol- cytochrome c oxidoreductase (cytochrome b-c1 complex, complex III, CIII) and cytochrome c oxidase (complex IV, CIV), that cooperate to transfer electrons derived from NADH and succinate to molecular oxygen, creating an electrochem
    517..582     +  CDS            3xFLAG: three tandem FLAG® epitope tags, followed by an enterokinase cleavage site
    595..1101    +  CDS            avrBs3 (fragment): AVRB3_XANEU - Experimental evidence at protein level: Swiss-Prot protein existence level 1. Avirulence protein. Acts as a transcription factor in C.annuum plants. In susceptible plants lacking the Bs3 resistance gene induces expression of a number of genes, including genes homologous to a family of auxin-induced genes, alpha-expansin genes, pectate lyase, anthocyanidin glucoside rhamnosyl transferase and at least one transcription factor, UPA20. Their expression leads to plant hypertrophy in mesophyll cells, probably mainly mediated by UPA20 (PubMed:17962565). In resistant plants induces the h
   2488..2607    +  CDS            avrBs3 (fragment): AVRB3_XANEU - Experimental evidence at protein level: Swiss-Prot protein existence level 1. Avirulence protein. Acts as a transcription factor in C.annuum plants. In susceptible plants lacking the Bs3 resistance gene induces expression of a number of genes, including genes homologous to a family of auxin-induced genes, alpha-expansin genes, pectate lyase, anthocyanidin glucoside rhamnosyl transferase and at least one transcription factor, UPA20. Their expression leads to plant hypertrophy in mesophyll cells, probably mainly mediated by UPA20 (PubMed:17962565). In resistant plants induces the h
   2617..3108    +  CDS            tadA: TADA_ECOLI - Also known as yfhC. Experimental evidence at protein level: Swiss-Prot protein existence level 1. Catalyzes the deamination of adenosine to inosine at the wobble position 34 of tRNA(Arg2). Essential for cell viability. From Escherichia coli (strain K12).
   3283..3325    +  polyA_signal   bGH poly(A) signal (fragment): bovine growth hormone polyadenylation signal
   3329..3350    +  promoter       SV40 promoter (fragment): SV40 enhancer and early promoter
   3355..3371    +  misc_feature   MCS (fragment): pBluescript multiple cloning site
   3420..3436    -  protein_bind   lac operator: The lac repressor binds to the lac operator to inhibit transcription in E. coli. This inhibition can be relieved by adding lactose or isopropyl-β-D-thiogalactopyranoside (IPTG). lac repressor encoded by lacI
   3444..3474    -  promoter       lac promoter: promoter for the E. coli lac operon
   3489..3510    -  protein_bind   CAP binding site: CAP binding activates transcription in the presence of cAMP. E. coli catabolite activator protein
   3523..3615    -  CDS            lacI (fragment): lac repressor; lacI; The lac repressor binds to the lac operator to inhibit transcription in E. coli. This inhibition can be relieved by adding lactose or isopropyl-β-D-thiogalactopyranoside (IPTG).
   3798..4386    -  rep_origin     ori: high-copy-number ColE1/pMB1/pBR322/pUC origin of replication
   4557..5417    -  CDS            AmpR: β-lactamase; bla; confers resistance to ampicillin, carbenicillin, and related antibiotics
   5418..5522    -  promoter       AmpR promoter: bla
   5593..5637    -  misc_feature   bom (fragment): basis of mobility region from pBR322
   5792..131     +  enhancer       CMV enhancer (across the origin): human cytomegalovirus immediate early enhancer
