[The description below was written by a language model from this plasmid's Addgene catalogue record and pLannotate feature annotations shown in this document.]
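Description:
22l-COX8-3xFlag-TALE(RNR2-Right)-TadA(8e+V106W) is a 6,040-nt mammalian expression plasmid on a pCMV backbone that encodes one component of a mitoBE, a mitochondrial DNA base editor, directed at the human mitochondrial RNR2 (mtRNR2) gene. It is propagated in E. coli through a high-copy ColE1/pUC-type origin and selected with ampicillin via the AmpR β-lactamase gene and its own promoter. Short remnants of lac regulatory elements, a lacI fragment, a bom fragment and fragments of an SV40 promoter and multiple cloning site are backbone leftovers. No mammalian selection marker is annotated.

The payload is a single fusion open reading frame driven by the CMV enhancer and immediate-early promoter. A T7 promoter sits just upstream of the coding region, and a fragment of the bovine growth hormone polyadenylation signal is annotated downstream. The fusion begins with a fragment of human COX8A, which serves as a mitochondrial targeting sequence to import the protein into the organelle. This is followed by a 3xFLAG epitope for detection. Next comes a TALE DNA-binding domain, recognised in the annotation as N- and C-terminal AvrBs3-derived segments. These flank an unannotated stretch that presumably holds the repeat array specifying the "Right" RNR2 target site. At the C-terminus is a TadA adenosine deaminase derived from E. coli tadA. The name identifies it as the evolved 8e variant carrying V106W, which would provide adenine deamination at the TALE-bound site.

The record gives the purpose only as mitoBE expression targeting mtRNR2. The "Right" designation suggests use alongside a partner construct, but that partner is not described here.
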