Addgene plasmid #209296: 22l-COX8-3xFlag-TALE(RNR2-Right)-TadA(8e+V106W)
Purpose: mitoBE expression vector, target mtRNR2 gene.
Depositing lab: Wensheng Wei. Depositing organization: Peking University. Publication: Strand-selective base editing of human mitochondrial DNA using mitoBEs. Yi Z, Zhang X, Tang W, Yu Y, Wei X, Zhang X, Wei W. Nat Biotechnol. 2023 May 22. doi: 10.1038/s41587-023-01791-y. PubMed 37217751.
Backbone
  Vector backbone: pCMV
  Vector type: Mammalian Expression
Growth in bacteria
  Bacterial resistance: Ampicillin, 100 μg/mL
  Growth temperature: 37°C
  Growth strain: DH5alpha
  Copy number: High Copy
Gene/Insert
  Gene/Insert name: COX8-3xFlag-TALE(RNR2-Right)-TadA(8e+V106W)
  Species: H. sapiens (human)
Terms and licenses: Academic/Nonprofit Terms; Industry Terms: Not Available to Industry
How to cite: 22l-COX8-3xFlag-TALE(RNR2-Right)-TadA(8e+V106W) was a gift from Wensheng Wei (Addgene plasmid # 209296 ; http://n2t.net/addgene:209296 ; RRID:Addgene_209296)
